>Addgene plasmid #188887 | pMLS715 | addgene full sequence | sequence record 370685 | Addgene NGS Result
GTTCTTTCCTGCGTTATCCCCTGATTCTGTGGATAACCGTATTACCGCCTTTGAGTGAGCTGATACCAGC
GGATAACAATTTCACATCAGGTGTACAAGTATGAAATGTCGTTTCGAACATATAGATGTCTCGCAAACGT
AAATATTTATCGATTGTCATAAAACTTTGACCTTGTGAAGTGTCAACCTTGACTGTCGAATGTAAAACGA
CGGCCAGTGAATTATCAACTATGTATAATAAAGTTGAACGAGAAACGTAAAATGATATAAATATCAATAT
ATTAAATTAGATTTTGCATAAAAAACAGACTACATAATACTGTAAAACACAACATATCCAGTCACTATGG
CGGCCGCATTAGGCACCCCAGGCTTTACACTTTATGCTTCCGGCTCGTATAATGTGTGGATTTTGAGTTA
GGATCCGTCGAGATTTTCAGGAGCTAAGGAAGCTAAAATGGAGAAAAAAATCACTGGATATACCACCGTT
GATATATCCCAATGGCATCGTAAAGAACATTTTGAGGCATTTCAGTCAGTTGCTCAATGTACCTATAACC
AGACCGTTCAGCTGGATATTACGGCCTTTTTAAAGACCGTAAAGAAAAATAAGCACAAGTTTTATCCGGC
CTTTATTCACATTCTTGCCCGCCTGATGAATGCTCATCCGGAATTCCGTATGGCAATGAAAGACGGTGAG
CTGGTGATATGGGATAGTGTTCACCCTTGTTACACCGTTTTCCATGAGCAAACTGAAACGTTTTCATCGC
TCTGGAGTGAATACCACGACGATTTCCGGCAGTTTCTACACATATATTCGCAAGATGTGGCGTGTTACGG
TGAAAACCTGGCCTATTTCCCTAAAGGGTTTATTGAGAATATGTTTTTCGTCTCAGCCAATCCCTGGGTG
AGTTTCACCAGTTTTGATTTAAACGTGGCCAATATGGACAACTTCTTCGCCCCCGTTTTCACCATGGGCA
AATATTATACGCAAGGCGACAAGGTGCTGATGCCGCTGGCGATTCAGGTTCATCATGCCGTTTGTGATGG
CTTCCATGTCGGCAGAATGCTTAATGAATTACAACAGTACTGCGATGAGTGGCAGGCGGGGCGTAATCTA
GAGGATCCGGCTTACTAAAAGCCAGATAACAGTATGCGTATTTGCGCGCTGATTTTTGCGGTATAAGAAT
ATATACTGATATGTATACCCGAAGTATGTCAAAAAGAGGTATGCTATGAAGCAGCGTATTACAGTGACAG
TTGACAGCGACAGCTATCAGTTGCTCAAGGCATATATGATGTCAATATCTCCGGTTCGGTAAGCACAACC
ATGCAGAATGAAGCCCGTCGTCTGCGTGCCGAACGCTGGAAAGCGGAAAATCAGGAAGGGATGGCTGAGG
TCGCCCGGTTTATTGAAATGAACGGCTCTTTTGCCGACGAGAACAGGGGCTGGTGAAATGCAGTTTAAGG
TTTACACCTATAAAAGAGAGAGCCGTTATCGTCTGTTTGTGGATGTACAGAGTGATATTATTGACACGCC
CGGGCGACGGATGGTGATCCCCCTGGCCAGTGCACGTCTGCTGTCAGATAAAGTCCCCCGTGAACTTTAC
CCGGTGGTGCATATCGGGGATGAAAGCTGGCGCATGATGACCACCGATATGGCCAGTGTGCCGGTCTCCG
TTATCGGGGAAGAAGTGGCTGATCTCAGCCACCGCGAAAATGACATCAAAAACGCCATTAACCTGATGTT
CTGGGGAATATAAATGTCAGGCTCCCTTATACACAGCCAGTCTGCAGGTCGACCATAGTGACTGGATATG
TTGTGTTTTACAGTATTATGTAGTCTGTTTTTTATGCAAAATCTAATTTAATATATTGATATTTATATCA
TTTTACGTTTCTCGTTCAACTTTTCTATACAAAGTTGATAGCTTGGCGTAATCATGGTCATAGCTGTTCC
TGCCTAGGTGAGCTCTGGTACCCTCTAGTCAAGGCCTTAAGTGAGTCGTATTACGTAGCCCGGGCCTAGT
TCTAGTTTAAACCACGTGCGTGAGCGTAAGTTTAAACATGATTTTACTAACATAACTTCGTATAAAGTAT
CCTATACGAAGTTATGACATTCTCTAATGAAAAAATCTTTCAGTTGAAATTGAAAATGAGTTAAAGTTGG
AGTTTTTATTGAAAACAGATTTCCGTGTGATTAGTGTTTTTAGCGAGTGTGACAGGACAGCGAAAAAATA
TAGAAACAAGGGGGGAACTGAAAAGCTTAGGAATGCATTGAACATGAGAAGGGGAAAGGGAAGGAACAAA
CTAGACAGGAATTATTGGAATTTAATCACATTTGGAGTTTTTTTTTCTATTCGACAGAATAATTATCCAG
AACATTTTTGTATTAAATATTTATGCATCATATGAGTAGTCGGCTTTGTTGTGCATGACGAGTTTGTTAT
CGACGAAATAGAAGCTGTCAGAACGAGTCTCGTTTGGATTGTTGATCATGTCGTCCACTGAAAAAGAGAT
TAGTCTTTTGAATTGTACTTTTTAGAATAATGACTCACTGAGTTGTTGAGAGAGTTGAGGGAACTCATAG
ATATGTTCACAGTTGTTTCGTGAATTCGGAATACAGAATCCGAATTCAAAGTCAAAACACTTCAGAAGGC
GATCTTTGAAGAAGTGACGTTCGATCATTCGGAAATGATGGATTGGGATGTCTCCTACTTTGAATTCCAC
AGTTGCTCCGACCGTTTTGAGTTTCAAAAAGTTTGGAGCAAATCTATAACGCACGTATCTTGCCGACTCC
TGTGGCGACTCATCATTCTCCTGATCGTTCTCCGGTTTGGCGATCTCGAAAAGCACTTGCTCAGTGTCCA
GATCACGGATTTGGAACTTGGTGAACTCGATGTTATAGATGTTCGCAGATGGGGAGCATAAGAATCCTAA
ATTTATGTTTTAAACTGAAATCCAAAGGGAGCAAGATACCTTGAGTGATTCCCGGAAGTGCTAAAACGTC
GTTCGGAGTGATTTGAGCTTTCTTCGCAAGCTCCGATTCCGTTGTGATTCCTTGTTCGGTGCTTGGTGGT
GGCCGTGGCATCTGGAAATATGGAAAAGTTCAACAAAAAGAAAAGAGAAAAGAATGAAATCGGATATCAA
GAGTTAGTTGAGCGGTTTCTCTAGTTTTCTGAGTCTCACCTGCGACGGGAAGGTCGCCGAGCCGGGTGGA
ATCGATCGTTGTTGCTCGGCTTTCATATCGGTTTGGTTGGAAGCGGCTGAAAACGGAAAGAAGTGGAAGA
AGGAAAAGAGTGTGGTGTGACAGGAAAATGGTAATTAGAGGGTGCCAAATAACCAGCTATATTTTGTTTT
TTTTTGAAAACATTTTTAAAAAGAAAAATACGATAATGATATCAGATGGATTTCCGGAAAACTGGTATGA
AAAATTTCAACCTTTTTGAGTACATGTAATCAAAATACACTTTGTAAATTATCATTTTTATTGAAACTCC
ACCATTTTTCTATTTATAACGCTAATAATTTGAAAAAGAAACCTATTGCGAACCGCGGGGTGAATCCCAA
AAACGAATGCGTTTTGGTGGAGTGATTGATTCGAATCGAAGAAGAAAAAGAAGAAGACGTGGAATAGAGA
GCTCACTCTTAACCGAGCAGCACACACCGACAGAAAAAAAAATGAAATGAATGAGGGTCTTCTTCTTCTT
CTTCTTCGAATGATTGACAGAAATGGGAAAAAGAGGAAGATTGAGAAGGGAAAAAGGAAGGAGAAAAGAA
GCAGAAGAAGACGTCAGAGAGGAGAGGAACGAGCGGAAAAGCAGCGGGCGCAAGTCATAGAAGTAGCAGA
GCTGGGGAGAAGAAGACACTATCCAAGAAAGGAATGACGAGAGAGTATGCAAAGGGGTATAGGGTGCAGA
CAGAATAGGAACAGAATAACAGATGATGAGCCAAGAAGAGTTGAAAAGGGCGATGAATTTGTCATGTAAC
TTAATTTGGGTCAATTTGAGCATGATGAATTGAAATCATCCCTTGTTGGGAGTTAATAACCGGTTTGTTA
TCAGAAACCCTGTAATAGAAGGGCGCCCTAACTTTGAGCCAATTCATCCCGGTTTCTGTCAAATATATCA
AAAAGTGGTCAACTGACAAATTGTTTTTGATATTATAATAAACATTTTATCCGTTAACAATTTTCGAATA
CTTTTTACAAGGACTTGGATAAATTGGCTCAAAGATAACTTCGTATAAAGTATCCTATACGAAGTTATTA
ACTAATCTGATTTAAATTTTCGCGAATTGAGCGTCATAATTGTTTACTCTCAGTGCAGTCAACATGTCGA
GTTTCGTGCCGAATAAAGAGCAAACGCGGACAGTATTAATTTTCTGTTTTCATTTGAAGAAAACAGCTGC
GGACGTCGTGACTGGGAAAACCCTGGCGTTACCCAACTTAATCGCCTTGCAGCACATCCCCCTTTCGCCA
GCTGGCGTAATAGCGAAGAGGCCCGCACCGATCGCCCTTCCCAACAGTTGCGCAGCCTGAATGGCGAATG
GCGCCTGATGCGGTATTTTCTCCTTACGCATCTGTGCGGTATTTCACACCGCATATGGTGCACTCTCAGT
GCAATCTGCTCTGATGCCGCATAGTTAAGCCAGCCCCGACACCCGCCAACACCCGCTGACGCGCCCTGAC
GGGCTTGTCTGCTCCCGGCATCCGCTTACAGACAAGCTGTGACCGTCTCCGGGAGCTGCATGTGTCAGAG
GTTTTCACCGTCATCACCGAAACGCGCGAGACGAAAGGGCCTCGTGATACGCCTATTTTTATAGGTTAAT
GTCATGATAATAATGGTTTCTTAGACGTCAGGTGGCACTTTTCGGGGAAATGTGCGCGGAACCCCTATTT
GTTTATTTTTCTAAATACATTCAAATATGTATCCGCTCATGAGACAATAACCCTGATAAATGCTTCAATA
ATATTGAAAAAGGAAGAGTATGAGTATTCAACATTTCCGTGTCGCCCTTATTCCCTTTTTTGCGGCATTT
TGCCTTCCTGTTTTTGCTCACCCAGAAACGCTGGTGAAAGTAAAAGATGCTGAAGATCAGTTGGGTGCAC
GAGTGGGTTACATCGAACTGGATCTCAACAGCGGTAAGATCCTTGAGAGTTTTCGCCCCGAAGAACGTTT
TCCAATGATGAGCACTTTTAAAGTTCTGCTATGTGGCGCGGTATTATCCCGTATTGACGCCGGGCAAGAG
CAACTCGGTCGCCGCATACACTATTCTCAGAATGACTTGGTTGAGTACTCACCAGTCACAGAAAAGCATC
TTACGGATGGCATGACAGTAAGAGAATTATGCAGTGCTGCCATAACCATGAGTGATAACACTGCGGCCAA
CTTACTTCTGACAACGATCGGAGGACCGAAGGAGCTAACCGCTTTTTTGCACAACATGGGGGATCATGTA
ACTCGCCTTGATCGTTGGGAACCGGAGCTGAATGAAGCCATACCAAACGACGAGCGTGACACCACGATGC
CTGTAGCAATGGCAACAACGTTGCGCAAACTATTAACTGGCGAACTACTTACTCTAGCTTCCCGGCAACA
ATTAATAGACTGGATGGAGGCGGATAAAGTTGCAGGACCACTTCTGCGCTCGGCCCTTCCGGCTGGCTGG
TTTATTGCTGATAAATCTGGAGCCGGTGAGCGTGGGTCTCGCGGTATCATTGCAGCACTGGGGTCAGATG
GTAAGCCCTCCCGTATCGTAGTTATCTACACGACGGGGAGTCAGGCAACTATGGATGAACGAAATAGACA
GATCGCTGAGATAGGTGCCTCACTGATTAAGCATTGGTAACTGTCAGACCAAGTTTACTCATATATACTT
TAGATTGATTTAAAACTTCATTTTTAATTTAAAAGGATCTAGGTGAAGATCCTTTTTGATAATCTCATGA
CCAAAATCCCTTAACGTGAGTTTTCGTTCCACTGAGCGTCAGACCCCGTAGAAAAGATCAAAGGATCTTC
TTGAGATCCTTTTTTTCTGCGCGTAATCTGCTGCTTGCAAACAAAAAAACCACCGCTACCAGCGGTGGTT
TGTTTGCCGGATCAAGAGCTACCAACTCTTTTTCCGAAGGTAACTGGCTTCAGCAGAGCGCAGATACCAA
ATACTGTTCTTCTAGTGTAGCCGTAGTTAGGCCACCACTTCAAGAACTCTGTAGCACCGCCTACATACCT
CGCTCTGCTAATCCTGTTACCAGTGGCTGCTGCCAGTGGCGATAAGTCGTGTCTTACCGGGTTGGACTCA
AGACGATAGTTACCGGATAAGGCGCAGCGGTCGGGCTGAACGGGGGGTTCGTGCACACAGCCCAGCTTGG
AGCGAACGACCTACACCGAACTGAGATACCTACAGCGTGAGCTATGAGAAAGCGCCACGCTTCCCGAAGG
GAGAAAGGCGGACAGGTATCCGGTAAGCGGCAGGGTCGGAACAGGAGAGCGCACGAGGGAGCTTCCAGGG
GGAAACGCCTGGTATCTTTATAGTCCTGTCGGGTTTCGCCACCTCTGACTTGAGCGTCGATTTTTGTGAT
GCTCGTCAGGGGGGCGGAGCCTATGGAAAAACGCCAGCAACGCGGCCTTTTTACGGTTCCTGGTCTTTTG
CTGGCCTTTTGCTCACAT
Features (pLannotate 1.2.2; 21 found; start..end, strand, type, name):
      1..63      +  rep_origin     RSF ori (fragment): Plasmids containing the RSF 1030 origin of replication can be propagated in E. coli cells that contain additional plasmids with compatible origins.
    201..222     -  CDS            lacZα (fragment): LacZα fragment of β-galactosidase; lacZ fragment
    226..349     +  protein_bind   attR3: mutant version of attR; recombination site for the Gateway® LR reaction LR Clonase™
    374..404     +  promoter       lac UV5 promoter: E. coli lac promoter with an "up" mutation
    428..457     +  promoter       cat promoter (fragment): promoter of the E. coli cat gene encoding chloramphenicol acetyltransferase
    458..1138    +  CDS            CmR: chloramphenicol acetyltransferase confers resistance to chloramphenicol
   1295..1453    +  CDS            ccdA (fragment): CCDA_ECO57 - Also known as H, letA. Experimental evidence at protein level: Swiss-Prot protein existence level 1. Antitoxin component of a type II toxin-antitoxin (TA) system which inhibits the post-segregational killing (PSK) of plasmid-free cells, also referred to as a plasmid addiction system. Binds to and blocks the activity of CcdB; will also remove bound CcdB protein from the CcdB-GyrA complex by forming a CcdA-CcdB complex, a process termed rejuvenation. Functions as a transcriptional corepressor for the ccdAB operon, repression also requires CcdB (By similarity). From Escherichia coli
   1458..1763    +  CDS            ccdB: CcdB, a bacterial toxin that poisons DNA gyrase; ccdB; Plasmids containing the ccdB gene cannot be propagated in standard E. coli strains.
   1804..1923    -  protein_bind   attR1: mutant version of attR; recombination site for the Gateway® LR reaction LR Clonase™
   1907..1927    -  protein_bind   attB4: mutant version of attB; core recombination site for the Gateway® BP reaction BP Clonase™
   2082..2115    -  protein_bind   lox2272: Cre-mediated recombination occurs in the 8-bp core sequence (GGATACTT). lox2272 sites are compatible with each other, but incompatible with loxP or loxN sites (Lee and Saito, 1988). Cre recombinase
   2404..3246    -  CDS            unc-119: UN119_CAEEL - Experimental evidence at protein level: Swiss-Prot protein existence level 1. Myristoyl-binding protein that acts as a cargo adapter: specifically binds the myristoyl moiety of a subset of N-terminally myristoylated proteins and is required for their localization. Plays a key role in ciliary membrane localization of proteins. Required for the establishment or function of the nervous system. From Caenorhabditis elegans.
   3357..3374    +  misc_feature   P element 5' end (fragment): No description available
   4235..4268    -  protein_bind   lox2272: Cre-mediated recombination occurs in the 8-bp core sequence (GGATACTT). lox2272 sites are compatible with each other, but incompatible with loxP or loxN sites (Lee and Saito, 1988). Cre recombinase
   4334..4414    +  CDS            mariner\T (fragment): MOS1T_DROMA - Experimental evidence at protein level: Swiss-Prot protein existence level 1. Mediates transposition of transposon Mos1 by a 'cut and paste' mechanism. Transposases are sequence-specific nucleases and strand transferases that catalyze transposition through an ordered series of events: sequence-specific binding of transposase to the terminal inverted repeats (IR) present at each end of the transposon, pairing of the transposon IRs in a paired-end complex (PEC), cleavage of one or both DNA strands at each transposon end, capture of target DNA, and strand transfer to insert the tran
   4413..4548    +  CDS            lacZα (fragment): LacZα fragment of β-galactosidase; lacZ fragment
   4554..4653    -  misc_feature   bom (fragment): basis of mobility region from pBR322
   4755..4790    -  CDS            rop (fragment): Rop protein, which maintains plasmids at low copy number; rop
   4885..4989    +  promoter       AmpR promoter: bla
   4990..5850    +  CDS            AmpR: β-lactamase; bla; confers resistance to ampicillin, carbenicillin, and related antibiotics
   6021..6609    +  rep_origin     ori: high-copy-number ColE1/pMB1/pBR322/pUC origin of replication
