[The description below was written by a language model from this plasmid's Addgene catalogue record and pLannotate feature annotations shown in this document.]
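Description:
pMLS715 is an empty Multisite Gateway [4-3] destination vector built on the pDEST-P4-P3 backbone and intended for assembling transgenes for Caenorhabditis elegans. It replicates in E. coli from a high-copy ColE1/pUC-type origin and carries an ampicillin resistance gene (β-lactamase with its own promoter) on the backbone. The Gateway cassette, bounded by attR-type recombination sites (annotated as attR3 at one end and an attR1-like site overlapping an attB4 core, consistent with attR4, at the other), contains a chloramphenicol acetyltransferase gene and the ccdB gyrase toxin together with a ccdA fragment. Because ccdB kills standard strains, the unrecombined vector is maintained in a ccdB-tolerant host under combined chloramphenicol and ampicillin selection. In an LR reaction the cassette is replaced by the fragments supplied from entry clones, so correct recombinants lose both ccdB and chloramphenicol resistance.

No insert is present. Next to the Gateway cassette lies an unc-119 rescue marker, described in the catalogue entry as the C. briggsae gene (Cbr-unc-119), flanked by two lox2272 sites. This marker restores normal movement to unc-119 mutant worms, allowing transgenic animals to be identified, and Cre recombinase can later excise it through the lox2272 pair without cross-reacting with loxP sites. Beyond the second lox2272 site is a short Mos1/mariner-derived segment that corresponds to the stated homology to the 5' miniMos arm. This presumably serves as a homology arm directing assembled cargo into a genomic miniMos insertion, although the record does not spell out the targeting scheme. The associated work concerns high-efficiency CRISPR gene editing in C. elegans using genomically integrated Cas9. The remaining small annotations (lacZα, rop, bom, RSF ori and P element fragments) appear to be backbone remnants or incidental matches.
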