Addgene plasmid #188887: pMLS715
Purpose: (Empty Backbone) Multisite Gateway [4-3] Destination vector; lox2272-flanked Cbr-unc-119 marker; homology to 5' miniMos Arm
Depositing lab: Erik Jorgensen. Depositing organization: University of Utah. Publication: High-efficiency CRISPR gene editing in C. elegans using Cas9 integrated into the genome. Schwartz ML, Davis MW, Rich MS, Jorgensen EM. PLoS Genet. 2021 Nov 8;17(11):e1009755. doi: 10.1371/journal.pgen.1009755. eCollection 2021 Nov. PubMed 34748534.
Backbone
  Vector backbone: pDEST-P4-P3
  Vector type: Multisite Gateway [4-3] Destination vector
Growth in bacteria
  Bacterial resistance: Chloramphenicol and Ampicillin, 25 & 100 μg/mL
  Growth temperature: 37°C
  Growth strain: ccdB Survival
  Copy number: High Copy
Gene/Insert
  Gene/Insert name: None
Terms and licenses: Academic/Nonprofit Terms; Industry Terms: Not Available to Industry
How to cite: pMLS715 was a gift from Erik Jorgensen (Addgene plasmid # 188887 ; http://n2t.net/addgene:188887 ; RRID:Addgene_188887)
